Addgene plasmid #106153: pCfB6371
Purpose: (Empty Backbone) EasyCloneYALI system-based yeast integrative vector for markerfree integration via CRISPR/Cas9 to be used in combination with pCfB6630, integration into Yarrowia lipolytica chromosomal location IntC_3, USER site for cloning, amp resistance
Depositing lab: Irina Borodina. Depositing organization: Danmarks Tekniske Universitet. Publication: EasyCloneYALI: CRISPR/Cas9-Based Synthetic Toolbox for Engineering of the Yeast Yarrowia lipolytica. Holkenbrink C, Dam MI, Kildegaard KR, Beder J, Dahlin J, Domenech Belda D, Borodina I. Biotechnol J. 2018 Jan 29. doi: 10.1002/biot.201700543. PubMed 29377615.
Backbone
  Vector backbone: Unknown
  Vector type: Yeast Expression
Growth in bacteria
  Bacterial resistance: Ampicillin, 100 μg/mL
  Growth temperature: 37°C
  Growth strain: DH5alpha
  Copy number: High Copy
Gene/Insert
  Gene/Insert name: None
Terms and licenses: Academic/Nonprofit Terms; Industry Terms: Not Available to Industry
How to cite: pCfB6371 was a gift from Irina Borodina (Addgene plasmid # 106153 ; http://n2t.net/addgene:106153 ; RRID:Addgene_106153)
