[The description below was written by a language model from this plasmid's Addgene catalogue record, the feature table of its GenBank file and pLannotate feature annotations shown in this document.]
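Description:
pCfB6371 (annotated in its sequence file as pIntC_3-TPex20-TLip2) is an empty integrative backbone from the EasyCloneYALI toolbox for engineering the yeast Yarrowia lipolytica. It is about 5.1 kb and is propagated in E. coli as a high-copy plasmid through a pUC/ColE1-type origin, with selection by the β-lactamase (AmpR) gene. It carries no yeast replication origin and no yeast selection marker, consistent with its design for marker-free chromosomal integration. The parental backbone is not stated in the record.

The functional cassette consists of two homology arms, IntC_3 UP and IntC_3 DW (each roughly 0.5 kb), which direct homologous recombination into the IntC_3 chromosomal site. Between them sits a short USER cloning site flanked by two terminators, TPex20 in reverse orientation and Tlip2 in forward orientation. This arrangement suggests that one or two expression units reading outward from a central promoter region can be inserted by USER (uracil-excision) cloning, each ending in its own terminator. No promoter or gene is present in the empty vector. According to the record, the plasmid is used together with pCfB6630 for CRISPR/Cas9-mediated integration, so that integrants can be obtained without leaving a marker in the genome.

The automated annotation of the sequenced plasmid uses a different coordinate origin. It confirms AmpR and the origin, and adds two minimal FRT sites, rrnB terminator fragments, and small KanR and lacZα remnants. It also reports a partial S. cerevisiae HUL5 match, which may be a homology hit to the Yarrowia genomic sequence. The depositor's map gives no function for any of these.
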