LOCUS       Exported 5122 bp ds-DNA linear SYN 20-DEC-2017
DEFINITION  synthetic linear DNA
ACCESSION   .
VERSION     .
KEYWORDS    pCfB6371 (pIntC_3-TPex20-TLip2)
SOURCE      synthetic DNA construct
  ORGANISM  synthetic DNA construct
REFERENCE   1 (bases 1 to 5122)
  AUTHORS   .
  TITLE     Direct Submission
  JOURNAL   Exported Dec 20, 2017 from SnapGene 4.1.2 http://www.snapgene.com
FEATURES             Location/Qualifiers
     source          1..5122
                     /organism="synthetic DNA construct"
                     /mol_type="other DNA"
     misc_feature    14..515
                     /label=IntC_3 UP
     terminator      complement(529..841)
                     /label=TPex20
     misc_feature    842..870
                     /label=USER cloning site
     terminator      871..1807
                     /label=T lip2
     misc_feature    1816..2275
                     /label=IntC_3 DW
     misc_feature    2733..3593
                     /label=AmpR
     misc_feature    complement(3694..4337)
                     /label=pUC ORI
ORIGIN
        1 gaatgcgtgc gataaaaaac tgtagtagtg tggtgatgga gtcataaccc gctccggcta
       61 tgtgcggata cagtattgtc tcagacagtg gtcgcgagca atgtcttgtg catcttcata
      121 cttttttttt ttttattttg agtggggagg ttgaggttgg gtcagaggtt gggtcatcca
      181 tgaagaggtt aacagaacga gccacgatag ggggaaggat cttcaactcg atccgctatt
      241 gttctcagtg atggcaaata gattcatcta agacctaccg gtacaagtaa agtacagcac
      301 acgtaatttt tcttgcggct agtctactct cagtgcatgt aacgtgcgga tctagcccat
      361 gaacaggtgg tttttaccct cctgctctcc acatttccag atagatgcag gcttctatgg
      421 ttgttccaca ctcttgtcag aggagatgcc cgtatacgac caccataagc gaccctatta
      481 cggggcccga acaagccccg ttgatagaca ctgtaacgtg caacgcttac gcaactaaca
      541 tgaatgaata cgatatacat caaagactat gatacgcagt attgcacact gtacgagtaa
      601 gggcactagc cactgcactc aagtgaaacc gttgcccggg tacgagtatg agtatgtaca
      661 gtatgtttag tattgtactt ggacaatgct tgtatcgtac attctcaagt gtcaaacata
      721 aatatccgtt gctatatcct cgcaccacca cgtagctcgc tatatccctg tgttgaatcc
      781 atccatcttg gattgccaat tgtgcacaca gaaccgggca ctcacttccc catccacact
      841 tcaacggaat gcgtgcgatc gcgtgcattc cttctgttcg gaatcaacct caaggttaac
      901 ggccacgatc ccctcgttgt tactcttggt cagcccattg tcggtaacgc tggctttgct
      961 aactgggtcg ataaactctt ctttggccag gagaaccccg atgtctccaa ggtgtccaaa
     1021 gaccgaaagc tctaccgaat cacccaccga ggagatatcg tccctcaagt gcccttctgg
     1081 gacggttacc agcactgctc tggtgaggtc tttattgact ggcccctgat ccaccctcct
     1141 ctctccaacg ttgtcatgtg ccagggccag agcaataaac agtgctctgc cggtaacact
     1201 ctgctccagc aggtcaatgt gattggaaac catctgcagt acttcgtcac cgagggtgtc
     1261 tgtggtatct aagctattta tcactcttta caacttctac ctcaactatc tactttaata
     1321 aatgaatatc gtttattctc tatgattact gtatatgcgt tcctctaaga caaatcgaaa
     1381 ccagcatgcg atcgaatggc atacaaaagt ttcttccgaa gttgatcaat gtcctgatag
     1441 tcaggcagct tgagaagatt gacacaggtg gaggccgtag ggaaccgatc aacctgtcta
     1501 ccagcgttac gaatggcaaa tgacgggttc aaagccttga atccttgcaa tggtgccttg
     1561 gatactgatg tcacaaactt aagaagcagc cgcttgtcct cttcctcgaa actctcaaac
     1621 acagtccaga agtcctttat agtttgatct gtatccagat agcctccgta attggtgtgt
     1681 gtcttcaaat cccagacgtc cacattggca tgtcctccac tgataagcat ttgaagttca
     1741 tctgcgttga acattgagac ccacgaaggg tcaatgagct ggtatagacc gcccaagaat
     1801 gcatctgagt ggcctgccat agcactattg tagagtggcc attgttcgtg tcgatccgta
     1861 cgacgatcat ggagcgagcg gccacgaaat tagatagcca ctaaaactag tcctgtccac
     1921 ggaaggccgt ttgttagccg cttatatcgt tggaacaata cttttgttgc cggcatctaa
     1981 tttcataatt tcgtgattaa tttttcccgc caaaaaataa aaaatcaaaa acaaaaaata
     2041 aaaaggaact tcggtaagag cgctcccgaa accggaaatg catggtttct ctcatgtgtg
     2101 cctcttgctt gtctcaggcc ggtccagaaa caaacctcga gcttccgcct ccaagaccct
     2161 gctttcggag aagcagccaa tggctgttgt ttgtcactgt tccctgtctt ggtttttttg
     2221 gcccttcttt tcttcttccc cccatgaaac cttgtgtgtg tcctgtgcaa taattatcgc
     2281 gtgcattcgc ggccgcattt aaatccccac ttcagaagtt cctatacttt ctagagaata
     2341 ggaacttcac tatagagtcg aataagggcg acaccccata attagcccgg gcgaaaggcc
     2401 cagtctttcg actgagcctt tcgttttatt tgatgcctgg cagttcccta ctctcgcatg
     2461 gggagtcccc acactaccat cggcgctacg gcgtttcact tctgagttcg gcatggggtc
     2521 aggtgggacc accgcgctac tgccgccagg caaacaaggg gtgttatgag ccatattcag
     2581 gtataaatgg gctcgcgata atgttcagaa ttggttaatt ggttgtaaca ctgaccccta
     2641 tttgtttatt tttctaaata cattcaaata tgtatccgct catgagacaa taaccctgat
     2701 aaatgcttca ataatattga aaaaggaaga atatgagtat tcaacatttc cgtgtcgccc
     2761 ttattccctt ttttgcggca ttttgccttc ctgtttttgc tcacccagaa acgctggtga
     2821 aagtaaaaga tgctgaagat cagttgggtg cacgagtggg ttacatcgaa ctggatctca
     2881 acagcggtaa gatccttgag agttttcgcc ccgaagaacg ttttccaatg atgagcactt
     2941 ttaaagttct gctatgtggc gcggtattat cccgtattga cgccgggcaa gagcaactcg
     3001 gtcgccgcat acactattct cagaatgact tggttgagta ctcaccagtc acagaaaagc
     3061 atcttacgga tggcatgaca gtaagagaat tatgcagtgc tgccataacc atgagtgata
     3121 acactgcggc caacttactt ctgacaacga tcggaggacc gaaggagcta accgcttttt
     3181 tgcacaacat gggggatcat gtaactcgcc ttgatcgttg ggaaccggag ctgaatgaag
     3241 ccataccaaa cgacgagcgt gacaccacga tgcctgtagc gatggcaaca acgttgcgca
     3301 aactattaac tggcgaacta cttactctag cttcccggca acaattaata gactggatgg
     3361 aggcggataa agttgcagga ccacttctgc gctcggccct tccggctggc tggtttattg
     3421 ctgataaatc cggagccggt gagcgtggtt ctcgcggtat catcgcagcg ctggggccag
     3481 atggtaagcc ctcccgtatc gtagttatct acacgacggg gagtcaggca actatggatg
     3541 aacgaaatag acagatcgct gagataggtg cctcactgat taagcattgg taaaagcaga
     3601 gcattacgct gacttgacgg gacggcgcaa gctcatgacc aaaatccctt aacgtgagtt
     3661 acgcgcgcgt cgttccactg agcgtcagac cccgtagaaa agatcaaagg atcttcttga
     3721 gatccttttt ttctgcgcgt aatctgctgc ttgcaaacaa aaaaaccacc gctaccagcg
     3781 gtggtttgtt tgccggatca agagctacca actctttttc cgaaggtaac tggcttcagc
     3841 agagcgcaga taccaaatac tgttcttcta gtgtagccgt agttagccca ccacttcaag
     3901 aactctgtag caccgcctac atacctcgct ctgctaatcc tgttaccagt ggctgctgcc
     3961 agtggcgata agtcgtgtct taccgggttg gactcaagac gatagttacc ggataaggcg
     4021 cagcggtcgg gctgaacggg gggttcgtgc acacagccca gcttggagcg aacgacctac
     4081 accgaactga gatacctaca gcgtgagcta tgagaaagcg ccacgcttcc cgaagggaga
     4141 aaggcggaca ggtatccggt aagcggcagg gtcggaacag gagagcgcac gagggagctt
     4201 ccagggggaa acgcctggta tctttatagt cctgtcgggt ttcgccacct ctgacttgag
     4261 cgtcgatttt tgtgatgctc gtcagggggg cggagcctat ggaaaaacgc cagcaacgcg
     4321 gcctttttac ggttcctggc cttttgctgg ccttttgctc acatgttctt tcctgcgtta
     4381 tcccctgatt ctgtggataa ccgtattacc gcctttgagt gagctgatac cgctcgccgc
     4441 agccgaacga ccgagcgcag cgagtcagtg agcgaggaag cggaaggcga gagtagggaa
     4501 ctgccaggca tcaaactaag cagaaggccc ctgacggatg gcctttttgc gtttctacaa
     4561 actctttctg tgttgtaaaa cgacggccag tcttaagctc gggccccctg ggcggttctg
     4621 ataacgagta atcgttaatc cgcaaataac gtaaaaaccc gcttcggcgg gtttttttat
     4681 ggggggagtt tagggaaaga gcatttgtca gaatatttaa gggcgcctgt cactttgctt
     4741 gatatatgag aattatttaa ccttataaat gagaaaaaag caacgcactt taaataagat
     4801 acgttgcttt ttcgattgat gaacacctat aattaaacta ttcatctatt atttatgatt
     4861 ttttgtatat acaatatttc tagtttgtta aagagaatta agaaaataaa tctcgaaaat
     4921 aataaaggga aaatcagttt ttgatatcaa aattatacat gtcaacgata atacaaaata
     4981 taatacaaac tataagatgt tatcagtatt tattatgcat ttagaataaa ttttgtgtcg
     5041 cccttattcg actcactata gaagttccta ttctctagaa agtataggaa cttcacttca
     5101 ttttatttaa atttgcggcc gc
//
