Features (pLannotate 1.2.2; 11 found; start..end, strand, type, name):
    487..520     +  protein_bind   FRT (minimal): supports FLP-mediated excision but not integration (Turan and Bode, 2011) FLP recombinase from the Saccharomyces cerevisiae 2μ plasmid
   1916..2350    -  CDS            HUL5 (fragment): HUL5_YEAST - Experimental evidence at protein level: Swiss-Prot protein existence level 1. Probable E3 ubiquitin-protein ligase which accepts ubiquitin from an E2 ubiquitin-conjugating enzyme in the form of a thioester and then directly transfers the ubiquitin to targeted substrates. Non essential. From Saccharomyces cerevisiae (strain ATCC 204508 / S288c) (Baker's yeast).
   2863..2896    -  protein_bind   FRT (minimal): supports FLP-mediated excision but not integration (Turan and Bode, 2011) FLP recombinase from the Saccharomyces cerevisiae 2μ plasmid
   2940..2980    -  terminator     rrnB T1 terminator (fragment): transcription terminator T1 from the E. coli rrnB gene
   2982..3097    -  ncRNA          5S rRNA: Accession: RF00001 - 5S ribosomal RNA
   3128..3152    +  CDS            KanR (fragment): aminoglycoside phosphotransferase; aph(3')-Ia; confers resistance to kanamycin
   3182..3278    +  promoter       AmpR promoter (fragment): bla
   3281..4141    +  CDS            AmpR: β-lactamase; bla; confers resistance to ampicillin, carbenicillin, and related antibiotics
   4263..4851    +  rep_origin     ori: high-copy-number ColE1/pMB1/pBR322/pUC origin of replication
   5076..5093    +  terminator     rrnB T2 terminator (fragment): transcription terminator T2 from the E. coli rrnB gene
   5118..17      -  CDS            lacZα (fragment) (across the origin): LacZα fragment of β-galactosidase; lacZ fragment
>Addgene plasmid #106153 | pCfB6371 | addgene full sequence | sequence record 205323 | Addgene NGS Result
GTAAAACGACGGCCAGTCTTAAGCTCGGGCCCCCTGGGCGGTTCTGATAACGAGTAATCGTTAATCCGCA
AATAACGTAAAAACCCGCTTCGGCGGGTTTTTTTATGGGGGGAGTTTAGGGAAAGAGCATTTGTCAGAAT
ATTTAAGGGCGCCTGTCACTTTGCTTGATATATGAGAATTATTTAACCTTATAAATGAGAAAAAAGCAAC
GCACTTTAAATAAGATACGTTGCTTTTTCGATTGATGAACACCTATAATTAAACTATTCATCTATTATTT
ATGATTTTTTGTATATACAATATTTCTAGTTTGTTAAAGAGAATTAAGAAAATAAATCTCGAAAATAATA
AAGGGAAAATCAGTTTTTGATATCAAAATTATACATGTCAACGATAATACAAAATATAATACAAACTATA
AGATGTTATCAGTATTTATTATGCATTTAGAATAAATTTTGTGTCGCCCTTATTCGACTCACTATAGAAG
TTCCTATTCTCTAGAAAGTATAGGAACTTCACTTCATTTTATTTAAATTTGCGGCCGCGAATGCGTGCGA
TAAAAAACTGTAGTAGTGTGGTGATGGAGTCATAACCCGCTCCGGCTATGTGCGGATACAGTATTGTCTC
AGACAGTGGTCGCGAGCAATGTCTTGTGCATCTTCATACTTTTTTTTTTTTTATTTTGAGTGGGGAGGTT
GAGGTTGGGTCAGAGGTTGGGTCATCCATGAAGAGGTTAACAGAACGAGCCACGATAGGGGGAAGGATCT
TCAACTCGATCCGCTATTGTTCTCAGTGATGGCAAATAGATTCATCTAAGACCTACCGGTACAAGTAAAG
TACAGCACACGTAATTTTTCTTGCGGCTAGTCTACTCTCAGTGCATGTAACGTGCGGATCTAGCCCATGA
ACAGGTGGTTTTTACCCTCCTGCTCTCCACATTTCCAGATAGATGCAGGCTTCTATGGTTGTTCCACACT
CTTGTCAGAGGAGATGCCCGTATACGACCACCATAAGCGACCCTATTACGGGGCCCGAACAAGCCCCGTT
GATAGACACTGTAACGTGCAACGCTTACGCAACTAACATGAATGAATACGATATACATCAAAGACTATGA
TACGCAGTATTGCACACTGTACGAGTAAGGGCACTAGCCACTGCACTCAAGTGAAACCGTTGCCCGGGTA
CGAGTATGAGTATGTACAGTATGTTTAGTATTGTACTTGGACAATGCTTGTATCGTACATTCTCAAGTGT
CAAACATAAATATCCGTTGCTATATCCTCGCACCACCACGTAGCTCGCTATATCCCTGTGTTGAATCCAT
CCATCTTGGATTGCCAATTGTGCACACAGAACCGGGCACTCACTTCCCCATCCACACTTCAACGGAATGC
GTGCGATCGCGTGCATTCCTTCTGTTCGGAATCAACCTCAAGGTTAACGGCCACGATCCCCTCGTTGTTA
CTCTTGGTCAGCCCATTGTCGGTAACGCTGGCTTTGCTAACTGGGTCGATAAACTCTTCTTTGGCCAGGA
GAACCCCGATGTCTCCAAGGTGTCCAAAGACCGAAAGCTCTACCGAATCACCCACCGAGGAGATATCGTC
CCTCAAGTGCCCTTCTGGGACGGTTACCAGCACTGCTCTGGTGAGGTCTTTATTGACTGGCCCCTGATCC
ACCCTCCTCTCTCCAACGTTGTCATGTGCCAGGGCCAGAGCAATAAACAGTGCTCTGCCGGTAACACTCT
GCTCCAGCAGGTCAATGTGATTGGAAACCATCTGCAGTACTTCGTCACCGAGGGTGTCTGTGGTATCTAA
GCTATTTATCACTCTTTACAACTTCTACCTCAACTATCTACTTTAATAAATGAATATCGTTTATTCTCTA
TGATTACTGTATATGCGTTCCTCTAAGACAAATCGAAACCAGCATGCGATCGAATGGCATACAAAAGTTT
CTTCCGAAGTTGATCAATGTCCTGATAGTCAGGCAGCTTGAGAAGATTGACACAGGTGGAGGCCGTAGGG
AACCGATCAACCTGTCTACCAGCGTTACGAATGGCAAATGACGGGTTCAAAGCCTTGAATCCTTGCAATG
GTGCCTTGGATACTGATGTCACAAACTTAAGAAGCAGCCGCTTGTCCTCTTCCTCGAAACTCTCAAACAC
AGTCCAGAAGTCCTTTATAGTTTGATCTGTATCCAGATAGCCTCCGTAATTGGTGTGTGTCTTCAAATCC
CAGACGTCCACATTGGCATGTCCTCCACTGATAAGCATTTGAAGTTCATCTGCGTTGAACATTGAGACCC
ACGAAGGGTCAATGAGCTGGTATAGACCGCCCAAGAATGCATCTGAGTGGCCTGCCATAGCACTATTGTA
GAGTGGCCATTGTTCGTGTCGATCCGTACGACGATCATGGAGCGAGCGGCCACGAAATTAGATAGCCACT
AAAACTAGTCCTGTCCACGGAAGGCCGTTTGTTAGCCGCTTATATCGTTGGAACAATACTTTTGTTGCCG
GCATCTAATTTCATAATTTCGTGATTAATTTTTCCCGCCAAAAAATAAAAAATCAAAAACAAAAAATAAA
AAGGAACTTCGGTAAGAGCGCTCCCGAAACCGGAAATGCATGGTTTCTCTCATGTGTGCCTCTTGCTTGT
CTCAGGCCGGTCCAGAAACAAACCTCGAGCTTCCGCCTCCAAGACCCTGCTTTCGGAGAAGCAGCCAATG
GCTGTTGTTTGTCACTGTTCCCTGTCTTGGTTTTTTTGGCCCTTCTTTTCTTCTTCCCCCCATGAAACCT
TGTGTGTGTCCTGTGCAATAATTATCGCGTGCATTCGCGGCCGCATTTAAATCCCCACTTCAGAAGTTCC
TATACTTTCTAGAGAATAGGAACTTCACTATAGAGTCGAATAAGGGCGACACCCCATAATTAGCCCGGGC
GAAAGGCCCAGTCTTTCGACTGAGCCTTTCGTTTTATTTGATGCCTGGCAGTTCCCTACTCTCGCATGGG
GAGTCCCCACACTACCATCGGCGCTACGGCGTTTCACTTCTGAGTTCGGCATGGGGTCAGGTGGGACCAC
CGCGCTACTGCCGCCAGGCAAACAAGGGGTGTTATGAGCCATATTCAGGTATAAATGGGCTCGCGATAAT
GTTCAGAATTGGTTAATTGGTTGTAACACTGACCCCTATTTGTTTATTTTTCTAAATACATTCAAATATG
TATCCGCTCATGAGACAATAACCCTGATAAATGCTTCAATAATATTGAAAAAGGAAGAATATGAGTATTC
AACATTTCCGTGTCGCCCTTATTCCCTTTTTTGCGGCATTTTGCCTTCCTGTTTTTGCTCACCCAGAAAC
GCTGGTGAAAGTAAAAGATGCTGAAGATCAGTTGGGTGCACGAGTGGGTTACATCGAACTGGATCTCAAC
AGCGGTAAGATCCTTGAGAGTTTTCGCCCCGAAGAACGTTTTCCAATGATGAGCACTTTTAAAGTTCTGC
TATGTGGCGCGGTATTATCCCGTATTGACGCCGGGCAAGAGCAACTCGGTCGCCGCATACACTATTCTCA
GAATGACTTGGTTGAGTACTCACCAGTCACAGAAAAGCATCTTACGGATGGCATGACAGTAAGAGAATTA
TGCAGTGCTGCCATAACCATGAGTGATAACACTGCGGCCAACTTACTTCTGACAACGATCGGAGGACCGA
AGGAGCTAACCGCTTTTTTGCACAACATGGGGGATCATGTAACTCGCCTTGATCGTTGGGAACCGGAGCT
GAATGAAGCCATACCAAACGACGAGCGTGACACCACGATGCCTGTAGCGATGGCAACAACGTTGCGCAAA
CTATTAACTGGCGAACTACTTACTCTAGCTTCCCGGCAACAATTAATAGACTGGATGGAGGCGGATAAAG
TTGCAGGACCACTTCTGCGCTCGGCCCTTCCGGCTGGCTGGTTTATTGCTGATAAATCCGGAGCCGGTGA
GCGTGGTTCTCGCGGTATCATCGCAGCGCTGGGGCCAGATGGTAAGCCCTCCCGTATCGTAGTTATCTAC
ACGACGGGGAGTCAGGCAACTATGGATGAACGAAATAGACAGATCGCTGAGATAGGTGCCTCACTGATTA
AGCATTGGTAAGCAGAGCATTACGCTGACTTGACGGGACGGCGCAAGCTCATGACCAAAATCCCTTAACG
TGAGTTACGCGCGCGTCGTTCCACTGAGCGTCAGACCCCGTAGAAAAGATCAAAGGATCTTCTTGAGATC
CTTTTTTTCTGCGCGTAATCTGCTGCTTGCAAACAAAAAAACCACCGCTACCAGCGGTGGTTTGTTTGCC
GGATCAAGAGCTACCAACTCTTTTTCCGAAGGTAACTGGCTTCAGCAGAGCGCAGATACCAAATACTGTT
CTTCTAGTGTAGCCGTAGTTAGCCCACCACTTCAAGAACTCTGTAGCACCGCCTACATACCTCGCTCTGC
TAATCCTGTTACCAGTGGCTGCTGCCAGTGGCGATAAGTCGTGTCTTACCGGGTTGGACTCAAGACGATA
GTTACCGGATAAGGCGCAGCGGTCGGGCTGAACGGGGGGTTCGTGCACACAGCCCAGCTTGGAGCGAACG
ACCTACACCGAACTGAGATACCTACAGCGTGAGCTATGAGAAAGCGCCACGCTTCCCGAAGGGAGAAAGG
CGGACAGGTATCCGGTAAGCGGCAGGGTCGGAACAGGAGAGCGCACGAGGGAGCTTCCAGGGGGAAACGC
CTGGTATCTTTATAGTCCTGTCGGGTTTCGCCACCTCTGACTTGAGCGTCGATTTTTGTGATGCTCGTCA
GGGGGGCGGAGCCTATGGAAAAACGCCAGCAACGCGGCCTTTTTACGGTTCCTGGCCTTTTGCTGGCCTT
TTGCTCACATGTTCTTTCCTGCGTTATCCCCTGATTCTGTGGATAACCGTATTACCGCCTTTGAGTGAGC
TGATACCGCTCGCCGCAGCCGAACGACCGAGCGCAGCGAGTCAGTGAGCGAGGAAGCGGAAGGCGAGAGT
AGGGAACTGCCAGGCATCAAACTAAGCAGAAGGCCCCTGACGGATGGCCTTTTTGCGTTTCTACAAACTC
TTTCTGTGTT
